>Addgene plasmid #229820 | pAAV-Tet-Off-FLEX-DEST (JDW 1186) | addgene full sequence | sequence record 460479 | Addgene NGS Result
GG
[124 nt withheld, positions 3-126]
C
[91 nt withheld, positions 128-218]
A
[49 nt withheld, positions 220-268]
CCTTTGACGTTGGAGTCCACGTTCTT
[37 nt withheld, positions 295-331]
ACCCTATCTCGGTCTATTCTTTTGATTTATAAGGGATTTTGCCGATTTCGGCCTATTGGTTAAAAAATGA
GCTGATTTAACAAAAATTTAACGCGAATTTTAACAAAATATTAACGCTTACAATTTAGGTGGCACTTTTC
GGGGAAATGTGCGCGGAACCCCTATTTGTTTATTTTTCTAAATACATTCAAATATGTATCCGCTCATGAG
ACAATAACCCTGATAAATGCTTCAATAATATTGAAAAAGGAAGAGTATGAGTATTCAACATTTCCGTGTC
GCCCTTATTCCCTTTTTTGCGGCATTTTGCCTTCCTGTTTTTGCTCACCCAGAAACGCTGGTGAAAGTAA
AAGATGCTGAAGATCAGTTGGGTGCACGAGTGGGTTACATCGAACTGGATCTCAACAGCGGTAAGATCCT
TGAGAGTTTTCGCCCCGAAGAACGTTTTCCAATGATGAGCACTTTTAAAGTTCTGCTATGTGGCGCGGTA
TTATCCCGTATTGACGCCGGGCAAGAGCAACTCGGTCGCCGCATACACTATTCTCAGAATGACTTGGTTG
AGTACTCACCAGTCACAGAAAAGCATCTTACGGATGGCATGACAGTAAGAGAATTATGCAGTGCTGCCAT
AACCATGAGTGATAACACTGCGGCCAACTTACTTCTGACAACGATCGGAGGACCGAAGGAGCTAACCGCT
TTTTTGCACAACATGGGGGATCATGTAACTCGCCTTGATCGTTGGGAACCGGAGCTGAATGAAGCCATAC
CAAACGACGAGCGTGACACCACGATGCCTGTAGCAATGGCAACAACGTTGCGCAAACTATTAACTGGCGA
ACTACTTACTCTAGCTTCCCGGCAACAATTAATAGACTGGATGGAGGCGGATAAAGTTGCAGGACCACTT
CTGCGCTCGGCCCTTCCGGCTGGCTGGTTTATTGCTGATAAATCTGGAGCCGGTGAGCGTGGGTCTCGCG
GTATCATTGCAGCACTGGGGCCAGATGGTAAGCCCTCCCGTATCGTAGTTATCTACACGACGGGGAGTCA
GGCAACTATGGATGAACGAAATAGACAGATCGCTGAGATAGGTGCCTCACTGATTAAGCATTGGTAACTG
TCAGACCAAGTTTACTCATATATACTTTAGATTGATTTAAAACTTCATTTTTAATTTAAAAGGATCTAGG
TGAAGATCCTTTTTGATAATCTCATGACCAAAATCCCTTAACGTGAGTTTTCGTTCCACTGAGCGTCAGA
CCCCGTAGAAAAGATCAAAGGATCTTCTTGAGATCCTTTTTTTCTGCGCGTAATCTGCTGCTTGCAAACA
AAAAAACCACCGCTACCAGCGGTGGTTTGTTTGCCGGATCAAGAGCTACCAACTCTTTTTCCGAAGGTAA
CTGGCTTCAGCAGAGCGCAGATACCAAATACTGTTCTTCTAGTGTAGCCGTAGTTAGGCCACCACTTCAA
GAACTCTGTAGCACCGCCTACATACCTCGCTCTGCTAATCCTGTTACCAGTGGCTGCTGCCAGTGGCGAT
AAGTCGTGTCTTACCGGGTTGGACTCAAGACGATAGTTACCGGATAAGGCGCAGCGGTCGGGCTGAACGG
GGGGTTCGTGCACACAGCCCAGCTTGGAGCGAACGACCTACACCGAACTGAGATACCTACAGCGTGAGCT
ATGAGAAAGCGCCACGCTTCCCGAAGGGAGAAAGGCGGACAGGTATCCGGTAAGCGGCAGGGTCGGAACA
GGAGAGCGCACGAGGGAGCTTCCAGGGGGAAACGCCTGGTATCTTTATAGTCCTGTCGGGTTTCGCCACC
TCTGACTTGAGCGTCGATTTTTGTGATGCTCGTCAGGGGGGCGGAGCCTATGGAAAAACGCCAGCAACGC
GGCCTTTTTACGGTTCCTGGCCTTTTGCTGGCCTTTTGCTCACATGTTCTTTCCTGCGTTATCCCCTGAT
TCTGTGGATAACCGTATTACCGCCTTTGAGTGAGCTGATACCGCTCGCCGCAGCCGAACGACCGAGCGCA
GCGAGTCAGTGAGCGAGGAAGCGGAAGAGCGCCTGATGCGGTATTTTCTCCTTACGCATCTGTGCGGTAT
TTCACACCGCATAGACCAGCCGCGTAACCTGGCAAAATCGGTTACGGTTGAGTAATAAATGGATGCCCTG
CGTAAGCGGGTGTGGGCGGACAATAAAGTCTTAAACTGAACAAAATAGATCTAAACTATGACAATAAAGT
CTTAAACTAGACAGAATAGTTGTAAACTGAAATCAGTCCAGTTATGCTGTGAAAAAGCATACTGGACTTT
TGTTATGGCTAAAGCAAACTCTTCATTTTCTGAAGTGCAAATTGCCCGTCGTATTAAAGAGGGGCGTGGC
CAAGGGCATGGTAAAGACTATATTCGCGGCGTTGTGACAATTTACCGAACAACTCCGCGGCCGGGAAGCC
GATCTCGGCTTGAACGAATTGTTAGGTGGCGGTACTTGGGTCGATATCAAAGTGCATCACTTCTTCCCGT
ATGCCCAACTTTGTATAGAGAGCCACTGCGGGATCGTCACCGTAATCTGCTTGCACGTAGATCACATAAG
CACCAAGCGCGTTGGCCTCATGCTTGAGGAGATTGATGAGCGCGGTGGCAATGCCCTGCCTCCGGTGCTC
GCCGGAGACTGCGAGATCATAGATATAGATCTCACTACGCGGCTGCTCAAACTTGGGCAGAACGTAAGCC
GCGAGAGCGCCAACAACCGCTTCTTGGTCGAAGGCAGCAAGCGCGATGAATGTCTTACTACGGAGCAAGT
TCCCGAGGTAATCGGAGTCCGGCTGATGTTGGGAGTAGGTGGCTACGTCTCCGAACTCACGACCGAAAAG
ATCAAGAGCAGCCCGCATGGATTTGACTTGGTCAGGGCCGAGCCTACATGTGCGAATGATGCCCATACTT
GAGCCACCTAACTTTGTTTTAGGGCGACTGCCCTGCTGCGTAACATCGTTGCTGCTCCATAACATCAAAC
ATCGACCCACGGCGTAACGCGCTTGCTGCTTGGATGCCCGAGGCATAGACTGTACAAAAAAACAGTCATA
ACAAGCCATGAAAACCGCCACTGCGCCGTTACCACCGCTGCGTTCGGTCAAGGTTCTGGACCAGTTGCGT
GAGCGCATACGCTACTTGCATTACAGTTTACGAACCGAACAGGCTTATGTCAACTGGGTTCGTGCCTTCA
TCCGTTTCCACGGTGTGCGTCACCCGGCAACCTTGGGCAGCAGCGAAGTCGAGGCATTTCTGTCCTGGCT
GGCGAACGAGCGCAAGGTTTCGGTCTCCACGCATCGTCAGGCATTGGCGGCCTTGCTGTTCTTCTACGGC
AAGGTGCTGTGCACGGATCTGCCCTGGCTTCAGGAGATCGGAAGACCTCGGCCGTCGCGGCGCTTGCCGG
TGGTGCTGACCCCGGATGAAGTGGTTCGCATCCTCGGTTTTCTGGAAGGCGAGCATCGTTTGTTCGCCCA
GGACTCTAGCTATAGTTCTAGTGGTTGGCTACAGCTTGCATGCCTGCAGGCAGCTGCGCGCTCGCTCGCT
CACTGAGGCCGCCCGGGCGTCGGGCGACCTTTGGTCGCCCGGCCTCAGTGAGCGAGCGAGCGCGCAGAGA
GGGAGTGGCCAACTCCATCACTAGGGGTTCCTGCGGCCGCACGCGCGTCTCGAGTTTACTCCCTATCAGT
GATAGAGAACGTATGTCGAGTTTACTCCCTATCAGTGATAGAGAACGATGTCGAGTTTACTCCCTATCAG
TGATAGAGAACGTATGTCGAGTTTACTCCCTATCAGTGATAGAGAACGTATGTCGAGTTTACTCCCTATC
AGTGATAGAGAACGTATGTCGAGTTTATCCCTATCAGTGATAGAGAACGTATGTCGAGTTTACTCCCTAT
CAGTGATAGAGAACGTATGTCGAGGTAGGCGTGTACGGTGGGAGGCCTATATAAGCAGAGCTCGTTTAGT
GAACCGTCAGATCGCCACCGGCTCTAGAGTCGACTCCGGAATAACTTCGTATAGGATACTTTATACGAAG
TTATGCAGAATGGTAGCTGGATTGTAGCTGCTATTAGCAATATGAAACCTCTTAATAACTTCGTATAGCA
TACATTATACGAAGTTATGGCGCGCCGCTCGAGAGGATCAACCACTTTGTACAAGAAAGCTGAACGAGAA
ACGTAAAATGATATAAATATCAATATATTAAATTAGATTTTGCATAAAAAACAGACTACATAATACTGTA
AAACACAACATATCCAGTCACTATGGTCGACCTGCAGACTGGCTGTGTATAAGGGAGCCTGACATTTATA
TTCCCCAGAACATCAGGTTAATGGCGTTTTTGATGTCATTTTCGCGGTGGCTGAGATCAGCCACTTCTTC
CCCGATAACGGAGACCGGCACACTGGCCATATCGGTGGTCATCATGCGCCAGCTTTCATCCCCGATATGC
ACCACCGGGTAAAGTTCACGGGAGACTTTATCTGACAGCAGACGTGCACTGGCCAGGGGGATCACCATCC
GTCGCCCGGGCGTGTCAATAATATCACTCTGTACATCCACAAACAGACGATAACGGCTCTCTCTTTTATA
GGTGTAAACCTTAAACTGCATTTCACCAGCCCCTGTTCTCGTCAGCAAAAGAGCCGTTCATTTCAATAAA
CCGGGCGACCTCAGCCATCCCTTCCTGATTTTCCGCTTTCCAGCGTTCGGCACGCAGACGACGGGCTTCA
TTCTGCATGGTTGTGCTTACCAGACCGGAGATATTGACATCATATATGCCTTGAGCAACTGATAGCTGTC
GCTGTCAACTGTCACTGTAATACGCTGCTTCATAGCATACCTCTTTTTGACATACTTCGGGTATACATAT
CAGTATATATTCTTATACCGCAAAAATCAGCGCGCAAATACGCATACTGTTATCTGGCTTTTAGTAAGCC
GGATCCAGATCTTTACGCCCCGCCCTGCCACTCATCGCAGTACTGTTGTAATTCATTAAGCATTCTGCCG
ACATGGAAGCCATCACAAACGGCATGATGAACCTGAATCGCCAGCGGCATCAGCACCTTGTCGCCTTGCG
TATAATATTTGCCCATGGTGAAAACGGGGGCGAAGAAGTTGTCCATATTGGCCACGTTTAAATCAAAACT
GGTGAAACTCACCCAGGGATTGGCTGAGACGAAAAACATATTCTCAATAAACCCTTTAGGGAAATAGGCC
AGGTTTTCACCGTAACACGCCACATCTTGCGAATATATGTGTAGAAACTGCCGGAAATCGTCGTGGTATT
CACTCCAGAGCGATGAAAACGTTTCAGTTTGCTCATGGAAAACGGTGTAACAAGGGTGAACACTATCCCA
TATCACCAGCTCACCGTCTTTCATTGCCATACGGAATTCCGGATGAGCATTCATCAGGCGGGCAAGAATG
TGAATAAAGGCCGGATAAAACTTGTGCTTATTTTTCTTTACGGTCTTTAAAAAGGCCGTAATATCCAGCT
GAACGGTCTGGTTATAGGTACATTGAGCAACTGACTGAAATGCCTCAAAATGTTCTTTACGATGCCATTG
GGATATATCAACGGTGGTATATCCAGTGATTTTTTTCTCCATTTTAGCTTCCTTAGCTCCTGAAAATCTC
GACGGATCCTAACTCAAAATCCACACATTATACGAGCCGGAAGCATAAAGTGTAAAGCCTGGGGTGCCTA
ATGCGGCCGCCATAGTGACTGGATATGTTGTGTTTTACAGTATTATGTAGTCTGTTTTTTATGCAAAATC
TAATTTAATATATTGATATTTATATCATTTTACGTTTCTCGTTCAGCTTTTTTGTACAAACTTGTTGATC
CTTGAATTCGAATCGCTAGCATAACTTCGTATAAAGTATCCTATACGAAGTTATTTGCCTTAACCCAGAA
ATTATCACTGTTATTCTTTAGAATGGTGCAAAGAATAACTTCGTATAATGTATGCTATACGAAGTTATGG
CGCCAGCGATCCACCGGATCTAGATAACTGATCCTTATCGATAATCAACCTCTGGATTACAAAATTTGTG
AAAGATTGACTGGTATTCTTAACTATGTTGCTCCTTTTACGCTATGTGGATACGCTGCTTTAATGCCTTT
GTATCATGCTATTGCTTCCCGTATGGCTTTCATTTTCTCCTCCTTGTATAAATCCTGGTTGCTGTCTCTT
TATGAGGAGTTGTGGCCCGTTGTCAGGCAACGTGGCGTGGTGTGCACTGTGTTTGCTGACGCAACCCCCA
CTGGTTGGGGCATTGCCACCACCTGTCAGCTCCTTTCCGGGACTTTCGCTTTCCCCCTCCCTATTGCCAC
GGCGGAACTCATCGCCGCCTGCCTTGCCCGCTGCTGGACAGGGGCTCGGCTGTTGGGCACTGACAATTCC
GTGGTGTTGTCGGGGAAATCATCGTCCTTTCCTTGGCTGCTCGCCTGTGTTGCCACCTGGATTCTGCGCG
GGACGCCCTTCTGCTACGTCCCTTCGGCCCTCAATCCAGCGGACCTTCCTTCCCGCGGCCTGCTGCCGGC
TCTGCGGCCTCTTCCGCGTCTTCGCCTTCGCCCTCAGACGAGTCGGATCTCCCTTTGGGCCGCCTCCCCG
CATCGATACCGTCGACTAGAGCTCGCTGATCAGCCTCGACTGTGCCTTCTAGTTGCCAGCCATCTGTTGT
TTGCCCCTCCCCCGTGCCTTCCTTGACCCTGGAAGGTGCCACTCCCACTGTCCTTTCCTAATAAAATGAG
GAAATTGCATCGCATTGTCTGAGTAGGTGTCATTCTATTCTGGGGGGTGGGGTGGGGCAGGACAGCAAGG
GGGAGGATTGGGAAGACAATAGCAGACTAGTACGTCTCTCAAGGATAAGTAAGTAATATTAAGGTACGGG
AGGTATTGGACAGGCCGCAATAAAATATCTTTATTTTCATTACATCTGTGTGTTGGTTTTTTGTGTGAAT
CGATAGTACTAACATACGCTCTCCATCAAAACAAAACGAAACAAAACAAACTAGCAAAATAGGCTGTCCC
CAGTGCAAGTGCAGGTGCCAGAACATTTCTCTGGCCTAACTGGCCGACGCGTGGCTCCGGTGCCCGTCAG
TGGGCAGAGCGCACATCGCCCACAGTCCCCGAGAAGTTGGGGGGAGGGGTCGGCAATTGAACCGGTGCCT
AGAGAAGGTGGCGCGGGGTAAACTGGGAAAGTGATGTCGTGTACTGGCTCCGCCTTTTTCCCGAGGGTGG
GGGAGAACCGTATATAAGTGCAGTAGTCGCCGTGAACGTTCTTTTTCGCAACGGGTTTGCCGCCAGAACA
CAGGGGATCCAGCTCATGAGCCATGGCTTCCCGCCGGAGGTGGAGGAGCAGGATGATGGCACGCTGCCCA
TGTCTTGTGCCCAGGAGAGCGGGATGGACCGTCACCCTGCAGCCTGTGCTTCTGCTAGGATCAATGTGGA
ATTCACCATGTCTAGACTGGACAAGAGCAAAGTCATAAACTCTGCTCTGGAATTACTCAATGAAGTCGGT
ATCGAAGGCCTGACGACAAGGAAACTCGCTCAAAAGCTGGGAGTTGAGCAGCCTACCCTGTACTGGCACG
TGAAGAACAAGCGGGCCCTGCTCGATGCCCTGGCAATCGAGATGCTGGACAGGCATCATACCCACTTCTG
CCCCCTGGAAGGCGAGTCATGGCAAGACTTTCTGCGGAACAACGCCAAGTCATTCCGCTGTGCTCTCCTC
TCACATCGCGACGGGGCTAAAGTGCATCTCGGCACCCGCCCAACAGAGAAACAGTACGAAACCCTGGAAA
ATCAGCTCGCGTTCCTGTGTCAGCAAGGCTTCTCCCTGGAGAACGCACTGTACGCTCTGTCCGCCGTGGG
CCACTTTACACTGGGCTGCGTATTGGAGGATCAGGAGCATCAAGTAGCAAAAGAGGAAAGAGAGACACCT
ACCACCGATTCTATGCCCCCACTTCTGAGACAAGCAATTGAGCTGTTCGACCATCAGGGAGCCGAACCTG
CCTTCCTTTTCGGCCTGGAACTAATCATATGTGGCCTGGAGAAACAGCTAAAGTGCGAAAGCGGCGGGCC
GGCCGACGCCCTTGACGATTTTGACTTAGACATGCTCCCAGCCGATGCCCTTGACGACTTTGACCTTGAT
ATGCTGCCTGCTGACGCTCTTGACGATTTTGACCTTGACATGCTCCCCGGGTAACTAAGTAAGCATCGAT
ACCGTCGACCTCGAGGGGGGGCCCGGTACCCAATTCGCCCTATAGTGAGTCGTATTACGCGCGCAGCGGC
CGACCATGGCCCAACTTGTTTATTGCAGCTTATAATGGTTACAAATAAAGCAATAGCATCACAAATTTCA
CAAATAAAGCATTTTTTTCACTGCATTCTAGTTGTGGTTTGTCCAAACTCATCAATGTATCTTATCATGT
CTGGATCTCCGGACACGTGCGGACCGAGCGGCCGCAGGAACCCCTAGTGATGGAGTTGGCCACTCCCTCT
CTGCGCGCTCGCTCGCTCACTGAGGCCGGGCGACCAAAGGTCGCCCGACGCCCGGGCTTTGCCCGGGCGG
CCTCAGTGAGCGAGCGAGCGCGCAGCTGCCTGCAGGTCTGAGACAATAACCCTGATAAATGCTTCAATAA
TGTAAGCTTGTCGAGAAGTACTAGAGGATCATAATCAGCCATACCACATTTGTAGAGGTTTTACTTGCTT
TAAAAAACCTCCCACACCTCCCCCTGAACCTGAAACATAAAATGAATGCAATTGTTGTTGTTAACTTGTT
TATTGCAGCTTATAATGGTTACAAATAAAGCAATAGCATCACAAATTTCACAAATAAAGCATTTTTTTCA
CTGCATTCTAGTTGTGGTTTGTCCAAACTCATCAATGTATCTTATCATGTCTGGATCTGATCACTGATAT
CGCCTAGGAGATCCGAACCAGATAAGTGAAATCTAGTTCCAAACTATTTTGTCATTTTTAATTTTCGTAT
TAGCTTACGACGCTACACCCAGTTCCCATCTATTTTGTCACTCTTCCCTAAATAATCCTTAAAAACTCCA
TTTCCACCCCTCCCAGTTCCCAACTATTTTGTCCGCCCACAGCGGGGCATTTTTCTTCCTGTTATGTTTT
TAATCAAACATCCTGCCAACTCCATGTGACAAACCGTCATCTTCGGCTACTTTTTCTCTGTCACAGAATG
AAAATTTTTCTGTCATCTCTTCGTTATTAATGTTTGTAATTGACTGAATATCAACGCTTATTTGCAGCCT
GAATGGCGAATG
Features (pLannotate 1.2.2; 43 found; start..end, strand, type, name):
      3..457     +  rep_origin     f1 ori (sequence partly withheld): f1 bacteriophage origin of replication; arrow indicates direction of (+) strand synthesis
    483..587     +  promoter       AmpR promoter: bla
    588..1448    +  CDS            AmpR: β-lactamase; bla; confers resistance to ampicillin, carbenicillin, and related antibiotics
   1619..2207    +  rep_origin     ori: high-copy-number ColE1/pMB1/pBR322/pUC origin of replication
   2393..2444    -  misc_feature   bom (fragment): basis of mobility region from pBR322
   2512..2736    -  mobile_element Tn7R: mini-Tn7 element (right end of the Tn7 transposon) Tn7
   2803..3336    -  CDS            GmR: gentamycin acetyltransferase; aacC1; confers resistance to gentamycin
   3506..3534    -  promoter       Pc promoter: intI1 (promoter lies within the coding sequence); class 1 integron promoter
   3512..3859    -  CDS            YPR2_ECOLX (fragment): Protein predicted: Swiss-Prot protein existence level 4. From Escherichia coli.
   3864..3881    -  misc_feature   MCS (fragment): pUC18/19 multiple cloning site
   3885..3912    +  repeat_region  AAV2 ITR (fragment): inverted terminal repeat of adeno-associated virus serotype 2 inverted
   3941..3968    +  repeat_region  AAV2 ITR (fragment): inverted terminal repeat of adeno-associated virus serotype 2 inverted
   4023..4337    +  promoter       tight TRE promoter: Tet-responsive promoter PTight, consisting of seven tet operator sequences followed by the minimal CMV promoter
   4362..4395    +  protein_bind   lox2272: Cre-mediated recombination occurs in the 8-bp core sequence (GGATACTT). lox2272 sites are compatible with each other, but incompatible with loxP or loxN sites (Lee and Saito, 1988). Cre recombinase
   4396..4445    -  intron         β-globin intron (fragment): internally truncated intron from human β-globin
   4446..4479    +  protein_bind   loxP: Cre-mediated recombination occurs in the 8-bp core sequence (GCATACAT). Cre recombinase
   4502..4626    +  protein_bind   attR2: mutant version of attR; recombination site for the Gateway® LR reaction LR Clonase™
   4670..4972    -  CDS            ccdB: CCDB_ECOLI - Also known as G, letB, letD. Experimental evidence at protein level: Swiss-Prot protein existence level 1. Toxic component of a type II toxin-antitoxin (TA) system, functioning in plasmid maintainence. Responsible for the post- segregational killing (PSK) of plasmid-free cells, also referred to as a plasmid addiction system. Half-life of over 2 hours. Cell killing by CcdB is accompanied by filamentation, defects in chromosome and plasmid segregation, defects in cell division, formation of anucleate cells, decreased DNA synthesis and plasmid loss. Interferes with the activity of DN
   4977..5135    -  CDS            ccdA (fragment): CCDA_ECO57 - Also known as H, letA. Experimental evidence at protein level: Swiss-Prot protein existence level 1. Antitoxin component of a type II toxin-antitoxin (TA) system which inhibits the post-segregational killing (PSK) of plasmid-free cells, also referred to as a plasmid addiction system. Binds to and blocks the activity of CcdB; will also remove bound CcdB protein from the CcdB-GyrA complex by forming a CcdA-CcdB complex, a process termed rejuvenation. Functions as a transcriptional corepressor for the ccdAB operon, repression also requires CcdB (By similarity). From Escherichia coli
   5314..5973    -  CDS            CmR: chloramphenicol acetyltransferase; cat; confers resistance to chloramphenicol
   5974..6003    -  promoter       cat promoter (fragment): promoter of the E. coli cat gene encoding chloramphenicol acetyltransferase
   6027..6057    -  promoter       lac UV5 promoter: E. coli lac promoter with an "up" mutation
   6082..6206    -  protein_bind   attR1: mutant version of attR; recombination site for the Gateway® LR reaction LR Clonase™
   6232..6265    -  protein_bind   lox2272: Cre-mediated recombination occurs in the 8-bp core sequence (GGATACTT). lox2272 sites are compatible with each other, but incompatible with loxP or loxN sites (Lee and Saito, 1988). Cre recombinase
   6266..6315    -  intron         β-globin intron (fragment): internally truncated intron from human β-globin
   6316..6349    -  protein_bind   loxP: Cre-mediated recombination occurs in the 8-bp core sequence (GCATACAT). Cre recombinase
   6394..6982    +  misc_feature   WPRE: woodchuck hepatitis virus posttranscriptional regulatory element
   7021..7132    +  polyA_signal   bGH poly(A) signal: bovine growth hormone polyadenylation signal
   7280..7328    +  polyA_signal   poly(A) signal: synthetic polyadenylation signal
   7342..7433    +  misc_feature   pause site: RNA polymerase II transcriptional pause signal from the human α2 globin gene
   7473..7684    +  promoter       EF-1α core promoter: core promoter for human elongation factor EF-1α
   7700..7819    +  CDS            d2EYFP (fragment): EYFP destabilized by residues 422-461 of mouse ornithine decarboxylase, giving an in vivo half-life of ~2 hours mammalian codon-optimized
   7829..8526    +  CDS            rtTA3 (fragment): reverse tetracycline transactivator 3 activates expression from Tet-responsive promoters in the presence of doxycycline
   8456..8566    +  CDS            VP48: 3 tandem repeats of the minimal activation domain of herpes simplex virus VP16 (Cheng et al., 2013)
   8586..8621    +  misc_feature   MCS (fragment): pBluescript multiple cloning site
   8630..8648    -  promoter       T7 promoter: promoter for bacteriophage T7 RNA polymerase
   8674..8808    +  polyA_signal   SV40 poly(A) signal: SV40 polyadenylation signal
   8837..8977    +  repeat_region  AAV2 ITR: inverted terminal repeat of adeno-associated virus serotype 2 inverted
   8980..9012    +  promoter       AmpR promoter (fragment): bla
   9038..9121    +  CDS            large T antigen (fragment): large T antigen from SV40 (simian virus 40)
   9144..9278    +  polyA_signal   SV40 poly(A) signal: SV40 polyadenylation signal
   9307..9472    -  mobile_element Tn7L: mini-Tn7 element (left end of the Tn7 transposon) Tn7
   9635..9651    +  CDS            lacZα (fragment): LacZα fragment of β-galactosidase; lacZ fragment
