[The description below was written by a language model from this plasmid's Addgene catalogue record and pLannotate feature annotations shown in this document.]
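Description:
pAAV-Tet-Off-FLEX-DEST (JDW 1186) is an empty AAV transfer plasmid that serves as a Gateway destination vector for Cre-dependent, tetracycline-regulated expression of a user-supplied insert. The bacterial backbone carries a ColE1/pUC-type origin, an f1 origin and ampicillin resistance. It also retains mini-Tn7 ends (Tn7L/Tn7R) and a gentamicin resistance gene flanking the AAV genome, which resemble remnants of a transposition-type shuttle backbone, although the record does not explain them. Because the Gateway cassette contains the ccdB toxin gene and a chloramphenicol resistance marker, the unrecombined plasmid is maintained in a ccdB-tolerant strain under chloramphenicol plus ampicillin selection. It is catalogued as low copy despite the annotated high-copy origin.

Between the AAV2 inverted terminal repeats (one annotated in full, the other detected only as fragments) lie two expression units. The first is a tight TRE promoter followed by a FLEX switch, in which paired lox2272 and loxP sites in opposing orientation surround an attR1–CmR–ccdB–attR2 cassette placed in reverse orientation relative to the promoter. WPRE and a bGH polyadenylation signal follow. An LR reaction replaces the selection cassette with the gene of interest, which remains inverted and silent until Cre flips and locks it into the sense orientation. The second unit is separated from the first by a synthetic poly(A) and transcriptional pause site. It uses the EF-1α core (EFS) promoter to drive a tetracycline transactivator fused to an ornithine decarboxylase-type destabilising sequence, ending in an SV40 poly(A). The annotation software labels this coding sequence as an rtTA3 fragment with VP16-derived activation repeats, whereas the name and purpose describe a Tet-Off system, so the exact variant is not settled by the record. The design provides single-vector expression restricted to Cre-expressing cells and controllable with doxycycline.
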