Addgene plasmid #229820: pAAV-Tet-Off-FLEX-DEST (JDW 1186)
Purpose: (Empty Backbone) An AAV, tet-off, gateway compatible destination vector with cre dependent expression of the insert. EFS driving destablized rTA
Depositing lab: Joshua Wythe. Depositing organization: University of Virginia. Publication: MultiSite Assembly of Gateway Induced Clones (MAGIC): a flexible cloning toolbox for use in vertebrate model systems. Gillespie WB 3rd, Zhang Y, Ruiz OE, Cerda J 3rd, Ortiz-Guzman J, Sherman M, Turner WD, Largoza G, Mosser LE, Fujimoto E, Chien CB, Kwan KM, Arenkiel BR, Devine WP, Wythe JD. Development. 2025 Nov 15;152(22):dev204308. doi: 10.1242/dev.204308. Epub 2025 Nov 13. PubMed 41230856.
Backbone
  Vector backbone: pAAV-Tet-off-FLEX-MCS-WPRE-pA
  Vector type: AAV
Growth in bacteria
  Bacterial resistance: Chloramphenicol and Ampicillin, 25 & 100 μg/mL
  Growth temperature: 37°C
  Growth strain: ccdB Survival
  Copy number: Low Copy
Gene/Insert
  Gene/Insert name: None
Terms and licenses: Academic/Nonprofit Terms; Industry Terms: Not Available to Industry
Depositor comments: Please visit https://doi.org/10.1101/2024.07.13.603267 for bioRxiv preprint.
How to cite: pAAV-Tet-Off-FLEX-DEST (JDW 1186) was a gift from Joshua Wythe (Addgene plasmid # 229820 ; http://n2t.net/addgene:229820 ; RRID:Addgene_229820)
